>Addgene plasmid #62571 | H6-auxilin | addgene partial sequence | sequence record 107715 | pBRforEco 5'-AATAGGCGTATCACGAGGC-3'
AATCATAAAAAATTTATTTGCTTTGTGAGCGGATAACAATTATAATAGATTCAATTGTGAGCGGATAACA
ATTTCACACAGAATTCATTAAAGAGGAGAAATTAACTATGAGAGGATCGCATCACCATCACCATCACGGA
TCCGCATGCGAGCTCGGTACCCCCGCCAGCACCATGGACAGCTCAGGTGCCTCATCTCCAGACATGGAGC
CCAGCTATGGCGGAGGTCTTTTTGACATGGTGAAAGGAGGGGCAGGGAGGCTCTTTAGCAACCTAAAGGA
CAACTTGAAAGACACTCTCAAAGACACGTCTTCCAGAGTTATACAATCTGTTACCAGCTACACGAAAGGA
GATTTAGACTTCACTTATGTTACCTCCAGAATTATTGTGATGTCCTTTCCTCTGGACAGTGTTGACATAG
GATTCAGGAATCAGGTTGATGATATTCGAAGCTTTTTGGATTCCAGACATCTTGACCACTACACGGTATA
CAATCTGTCGCCCAAGTCTTATCGAACTGCCAAGTTTCACAGCAGGGTCTCAGAATGCAGTTGGCCCATC
AGGCAGGCCCCCAGCCTGCACAACCTCTTTGCTGTGTGTCGGAATATGTATAACTGGCTACTACAGAATC
CCAAAAACGTCTGTGTTGTCCACTGCTTGGATGGACGGGCAGCATCATCGATTCTGGTTGGTGCTATGTT
CATTTTCTGTAATCTCTACTCTACTCCTGGCCCAGCCGTTCGATTGCTCTACGCAAAGCGACCAGGAATT
GGACTTTCACCATCCCACAGGAGGTACCTGGGCTACATGTGTGACCTCCTAGCAGACAAACCCTACCGCC
CTCACTTCAAGCCTCTCACAATTAAGTCGATCATTGTCAGTCCAGTTCCTTTTTTCAACAAACAGAGAAA
TGGATGTCGCCCTTACTGCGATGTACTGATTGGAGAAACCAAAATA
