>Addgene plasmid #62571 | H6-auxilin | addgene partial sequence | sequence record 107716 | T0term-R 5'-GCGGCAACCGAGCGTTC-3'
TTCTGAGGTCATTACTGGATCTATCAACAGGAGTCCAAGCTCAGCTAATTAAGCTTGGCTGCAGCAGAAA
TGGAAAAGCTCATAAGTTAATACAAGGGCTTTTGGCCTTGATTTTCAAATTCTGACCAGGCATCATTGAG
CTCCATGAAAATCATCTTTGCATATTGTTCATAGGGTTGCCCAGTAGCTTTATCCGGGTGCACCACTAGC
ACAGCCTTCCTGTACACCTTCTTCACCTGCTCCGGGGTGACCAGGTCTGCCATGCCAACAGGTTTCCACT
TAGTCTCCCCAGCCCACAGCACAGTGTGCATTGTGGACAGAAGGGCTCTGATATTCCTCTCTTTGCCTTC
AATCCATTCTAGAATCTTTAACTTCTCAGGATCCATCTCCTTAGCCATTTCCTCCTTTCTCATCTCAGCT
ATTGTTCGAGGTCCCTTTTTGTCTTTGTGAGCATTAAAACCTTGACCAGAGAGCAGGTCTTCAAAGTCAG
CTGCTTTTTGTTTCCCCTCCAAATTAGCTGCTGCTTTCCCACGTTCGTTCTGGCCCCCAGGCATGGATGA
GAAGCTCACGTTGTAGTTGGGCCGGTTCTGGGGAGAGGAGTGGGGCATGCTGGACTGTGGCTTGGACTGT
GTCTGCTGCCAGTTGTAGCCCCCTCCCTGCTGCCACCCCCCACCCATGGGCTGGGGAGATGCTTTCTGTG
GCGAGCTGAGAGGTGGAAATCCACCACCCAATCCAGTTGGTGTGGAAGGTTTGCTGGCAAATGAAGAACC
ACCTAATGTCCCAAGGTCAGCAAAAGGGTCCAGAGTCTGGGGTTTGTTTTGATGGGTGGGAGTACCATGC
GAGGAGCCTGTTGGGCTGGTGGCAGCTGATTTGCTTCCCATTCCAAAACCTCCTGGTTTGGTATGCCAGT
CCCAGGCTC
