[The description below was written by a language model from this plasmid's Addgene catalogue record.]
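Description:
H6-auxilin is a bacterial expression plasmid built on the commercial pQE30 backbone, carrying the full-length coding sequence of bovine (B. taurus) brain auxilin, also called auxilin 1, a neuronal clathrin-associated protein. The insert of roughly 3 kb was placed between the KpnI and PstI sites of the vector by restriction cloning, and both sites remain intact. It is fused in frame to a 6xHis tag at the N terminus, so the recombinant protein can be purified by immobilised metal affinity chromatography. The plasmid is selected with ampicillin and is recorded as low copy. It is maintained in a standard cloning strain, while the depositing laboratory recommends BL21 for protein production.

No feature table accompanies the record, and the promoter and origin of replication are not explicitly listed. As general background, pQE30-series vectors drive expression from a phage T5 promoter controlled by lac operator elements, allowing IPTG induction, and include transcription terminators downstream of the cloning site; the listing of a T0 terminator sequencing primer is consistent with that layout. Repository quality-control sequencing found a T234I amino acid substitution in the auxilin coding sequence, which is noted as not thought to affect protein function. The construct is intended for producing tagged, full-length auxilin in E. coli, which would suit biochemical studies of the protein and its interaction with clathrin, although the record does not specify particular downstream applications.
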