Addgene plasmid #62571: H6-auxilin
Purpose: 6xHis-tagged full-length bovine brain auxilin (auxilin 1) in pQE30 for protein expression in bacteria
Depositing lab: Ernst Ungewickell. Depositing organization: Medizinische Hochschule Hannover. Publication: Primary structure of the neuronal clathrin-associated protein auxilin and its expression in bacteria. Schroder S, Morris SA, Knorr R, Plessmann U, Weber K, Nguyen GV, Ungewickell E. Eur J Biochem. 1995 Mar 1;228(2):297-304. PubMed 7705342.
Backbone
  Vector backbone: pQE30
  Backbone manufacturer: Qiagen
  Vector type: Bacterial Expression
Growth in bacteria
  Bacterial resistance: Ampicillin, 100 μg/mL
  Growth temperature: 37°C
  Growth strain: DH5alpha
  Growth instructions: The depositing laboratory recommends strain BL21 for protein expression.
  Copy number: Low Copy
Gene/Insert
  Gene/Insert name: Auxilin
  Species: B. taurus (bovine)
  Insert size (bp): 3000
  Mutation: *see comment below
  Tag / fusion protein: 6XHis (N terminal on insert)
  Cloning method: Restriction Enzyme; 5′ cloning site KpnI (not destroyed); 3′ cloning site PstI (not destroyed)
  Sequencing primers: 5′ pBRforEco (5'-AATAGGCGTATCACGAGGC-3'); 3′ T0term-R (5'-GCGGCAACCGAGCGTTC-3)'
Terms and licenses: Academic/Nonprofit Terms; Industry Terms: Not Available to Industry
Depositor comments: *Note: Addgene's quality control sequencing finds a T234I amino acid residue substitution in the bovine auxilin gene. This residue change is not thought to affect protein function.
How to cite: H6-auxilin was a gift from Ernst Ungewickell (Addgene plasmid # 62571 ; http://n2t.net/addgene:62571 ; RRID:Addgene_62571)
